LOCUS       Exported 7330 bp ds-DNA circular SYN 15-DEC-2021
DEFINITION  AAV packaging plasmid expressing Rep/Cap genes.
ACCESSION   .
VERSION     .
KEYWORDS    pAAV2/9n
SOURCE      synthetic DNA construct
  ORGANISM  synthetic DNA construct
REFERENCE   1 (bases 1 to 7330)
  TITLE     AAV packaging plasmids
  JOURNAL   Unpublished
REFERENCE   2 (bases 1 to 7330)
  AUTHORS   .
  TITLE     Direct Submission
  JOURNAL   Exported Dec 15, 2021 from SnapGene Server 1.1.58
            http://www.snapgene.com
FEATURES             Location/Qualifiers
     source          1..7330
                     /organism="synthetic DNA construct"
                     /mol_type="other DNA"
     primer_bind     17..39
                     /label=M13/pUC Forward
                     /note="In lacZ gene"
     primer_bind     31..48
                     /label=M13 Forward
                     /note="In lacZ gene. Also called M13-F20 or M13 (-21)
                     Forward"
     primer_bind     32..48
                     /label=M13 fwd
                     /note="common sequencing primer, one of multiple similar
                     variants"
     primer_bind     58..77
                     /label=T7
                     /note="T7 promoter, forward primer"
     promoter        58..76
                     /label=T7 promoter
                     /note="promoter for bacteriophage T7 RNA polymerase"
     primer_bind     105..121
                     /label=pBluescriptKS
                     /note="For pBluescript vector"
     primer_bind     106..122
                     /label=KS primer
                     /note="common sequencing primer, one of multiple similar
                     variants"
     CDS             4111..4122
                     /codon_start=1
                     /product="WELQut protease recognition and cleavage site"
                     /label=WELQut site
                     /translation="WELQ"
     primer_bind     complement(4574..4594)
                     /label=T3
                     /note="T3 promoter, forward primer"
     promoter        complement(4574..4592)
                     /label=T3 promoter
                     /note="promoter for bacteriophage T3 RNA polymerase"
     primer_bind     complement(4613..4629)
                     /label=M13 rev
                     /note="common sequencing primer, one of multiple similar
                     variants"
     primer_bind     complement(4613..4629)
                     /label=M13 Reverse
                     /note="In lacZ gene. Also called M13-rev"
     primer_bind     complement(4626..4648)
                     /label=M13/pUC Reverse
                     /note="In lacZ gene"
     protein_bind    4637..4653
                     /label=lac operator
                     /bound_moiety="lac repressor encoded by lacI"
                     /note="The lac repressor binds to the lac operator to
                     inhibit transcription in E. coli. This inhibition can be
                     relieved by adding lactose or
                     isopropyl-beta-D-thiogalactopyranoside (IPTG)."
     promoter        complement(4661..4691)
                     /label=lac promoter
                     /note="promoter for the E. coli lac operon"
     protein_bind    4706..4727
                     /label=CAP binding site
                     /bound_moiety="E. coli catabolite activator protein"
                     /note="CAP binding activates transcription in the presence
                     of cAMP."
     primer_bind     complement(4844..4861)
                     /label=L4440
                     /note="L4440 vector, forward primer"
     rep_origin      complement(5015..5603)
                     /direction=LEFT
                     /label=ori
                     /note="high-copy-number ColE1/pMB1/pBR322/pUC origin of
                     replication"
     primer_bind     complement(5095..5114)
                     /label=pBR322ori-F
                     /note="pBR322 origin, forward primer"
     CDS             complement(5774..6634)
                     /codon_start=1
                     /gene="bla"
                     /product="beta-lactamase"
                     /label=AmpR
                     /note="confers resistance to ampicillin, carbenicillin, and
                     related antibiotics"
                     /translation="MSIQHFRVALIPFFAAFCLPVFAHPETLVKVKDAEDQLGARVGYI
                     ELDLNSGKILESFRPEERFPMMSTFKVLLCGAVLSRIDAGQEQLGRRIHYSQNDLVEYS
                     PVTEKHLTDGMTVRELCSAAITMSDNTAANLLLTTIGGPKELTAFLHNMGDHVTRLDRW
                     EPELNEAIPNDERDTTMPVAMATTLRKLLTGELLTLASRQQLIDWMEADKVAGPLLRSA
                     LPAGWFIADKSGAGERGSRGIIAALGPDGKPSRIVVIYTTGSQATMDERNRQIAEIGAS
                     LIKHW"
     primer_bind     6397..6416
                     /label=Amp-R
                     /note="Ampicillin resistance gene, reverse primer"
     promoter        complement(6635..6739)
                     /gene="bla"
                     /label=AmpR promoter
     rep_origin      complement(6765..7220)
                     /direction=LEFT
                     /label=f1 ori
                     /note="f1 bacteriophage origin of replication; arrow
                     indicates direction of (+) strand synthesis"
     primer_bind     complement(6902..6923)
                     /label=F1ori-F
                     /note="F1 origin, forward primer"
     primer_bind     7114..7133
                     /label=F1ori-R
                     /note="F1 origin, reverse primer"
ORIGIN
        1 gtaacgccag ggttttccca gtcacgacgt tgtaaaacga cggccagtga gcgcgcgtaa
       61 tacgactcac tatagggcga attgggtacc gggccccccc tcgatcgagg tcgacggtat
      121 cgggggagct cgcagggtct ccattttgaa gcgggaggtt tgaacgcgca gccgccatgc
      181 cggggtttta cgagattgtg attaaggtcc ccagcgacct tgacgagcat ctgcccggca
      241 tttctgacag ctttgtgaac tgggtggccg agaaggaatg ggagttgccg ccagattctg
      301 acatggatct gaatctgatt gagcaggcac ccctgaccgt ggccgagaag ctgcagcgcg
      361 actttctgac ggaatggcgc cgtgtgagta aggccccgga ggctcttttc tttgtgcaat
      421 ttgagaaggg agagagctac ttccacatgc acgtgctcgt ggaaaccacc ggggtgaaat
      481 ccatggtttt gggacgtttc ctgagtcaga ttcgcgaaaa actgattcag agaatttacc
      541 gcgggatcga gccgactttg ccaaactggt tcgcggtcac aaagaccaga aatggcgccg
      601 gaggcgggaa caaggtggtg gatgagtgct acatccccaa ttacttgctc cccaaaaccc
      661 agcctgagct ccagtgggcg tggactaata tggaacagta tttaagcgcc tgtttgaatc
      721 tcacggagcg taaacggttg gtggcgcagc atctgacgca cgtgtcgcag acgcaggagc
      781 agaacaaaga gaatcagaat cccaattctg atgcgccggt gatcagatca aaaacttcag
      841 ccaggtacat ggagctggtc gggtggctcg tggacaaggg gattacctcg gagaagcagt
      901 ggatccagga ggaccaggcc tcatacatct ccttcaatgc ggcctccaac tcgcggtccc
      961 aaatcaaggc tgccttggac aatgcgggaa agattatgag cctgactaaa accgcccccg
     1021 actacctggt gggccagcag cccgtggagg acatttccag caatcggatt tataaaattt
     1081 tggaactaaa cgggtacgat ccccaatatg cggcttccgt ctttctggga tgggccacga
     1141 aaaagttcgg caagaggaac accatctggc tgtttgggcc tgcaactacc gggaagacca
     1201 acatcgcgga ggccatagcc cacactgtgc ccttctacgg gtgcgtaaac tggaccaatg
     1261 agaactttcc cttcaacgac tgtgtcgaca agatggtgat ctggtgggag gaggggaaga
     1321 tgaccgccaa ggtcgtggag tcggccaaag ccattctcgg aggaagcaag gtgcgcgtgg
     1381 accagaaatg caagtcctcg gcccagatag acccgactcc cgtgatcgtc acctccaaca
     1441 ccaacatgtg cgccgtgatt gacgggaact caacgacctt cgaacaccag cagccgttgc
     1501 aagaccggat gttcaaattt gaactcaccc gccgtctgga tcatgacttt gggaaggtca
     1561 ccaagcagga agtcaaagac tttttccggt gggcaaagga tcacgtggtt gaggtggagc
     1621 atgaattcta cgtcaaaaag ggtggagcca agaaaagacc cgcccccagt gacgcagata
     1681 taagtgagcc caaacgggtg cgcgagtcag ttgcgcagcc atcgacgtca gacgcggaag
     1741 cttcgatcaa ctacgcagac aggtaccaaa acaaatgttc tcgtcacgtg ggcatgaatc
     1801 tgatgctgtt tccctgcaga caatgcgaga gaatgaatca gaattcaaat atctgcttca
     1861 ctcacggaca gaaagactgt ttagagtgct ttcccgtgtc agaatctcaa cccgtttctg
     1921 tcgtcaaaaa ggcgtatcag aaactgtgct acattcatca tatcatggga aaggtgccag
     1981 acgcttgcac tgcctgcgat ctggtcaatg tggatttgga tgactgcatc tttgaacaat
     2041 aaatgattta aatcaggtat ggctgccgat ggttatcttc cagattggct cgaggacaac
     2101 cttagtgaag gaattcgcga gtggtgggct ttgaaacctg gagcccctca acccaaggca
     2161 aatcaacaac atcaagacaa cgctcgaggt cttgtgcttc cgggttacaa ataccttgga
     2221 cccggcaacg gactcgacaa gggggagccg gtcaacgcag cagacgcggc ggccctcgag
     2281 cacgacaagg cctacgacca gcagctcaag gccggagaca acccgtacct caagtacaac
     2341 cacgccgacg ccgagttcca ggagcggctc aaagaagata cgtcttttgg gggcaacctc
     2401 gggcgagcag tcttccaggc caaaaagagg cttcttgaac ctcttggtct ggttgaggaa
     2461 gcggctaaga cggctcctgg aaagaagagg cctgtagagc agtctcctca ggaaccggac
     2521 tcctccgcgg gtattggcaa atcgggtgca cagcccgcta aaaagagact caatttcggt
     2581 cagactggcg acacagagtc agtcccagac cctcaaccaa tcggagaacc tcccgcagcc
     2641 ccctcaggtg tgggatctct tacaatggct tcaggtggtg gcgcaccagt ggcagacaat
     2701 aacgaaggtg ccgatggagt gggtagttcc tcgggaaatt ggcattgcga ttcccaatgg
     2761 ctgggggaca gagtcatcac caccagcacc cgaacctggg ccctgcccac ctacaacaat
     2821 cacctctaca agcaaatctc caacagcaca tctggaggat cttcaaatga caacgcctac
     2881 ttcggctaca gcaccccctg ggggtatttt gacttcaaca gattccactg ccacttctca
     2941 ccacgtgact ggcagcgact catcaacaac aactggggat tccggcctaa gcgactcaac
     3001 ttcaagctct tcaacattca ggtcaaagag gttacggaca acaatggagt caagaccatc
     3061 gccaataacc ttaccagcac ggtccaggtc ttcacggact cagactatca gctcccgtac
     3121 gtgctcgggt cggctcacga gggctgcctc ccgccgttcc cagcggacgt tttcatgatt
     3181 cctcagtacg ggtatctgac gcttaatgat ggaagccagg ccgtgggtcg ttcgtccttt
     3241 tactgcctgg aatatttccc gtcgcaaatg ctaagaacgg gtaacaactt ccagttcagc
     3301 tacgagtttg agaacgtacc tttccatagc agctacgctc acagccaaag cctggaccga
     3361 ctaatgaatc cactcatcga ccaatacttg tactatctct caaagactat taacggttct
     3421 ggacagaatc aacaaacgct aaaattcagt gtggccggac ccagcaacat ggctgtccag
     3481 ggaagaaact acatacctgg acccagctac cgacaacaac gtgtctcaac cactgtgact
     3541 caaaacaaca acagcgaatt tgcttggcct ggagcttctt cttgggctct caatggacgt
     3601 aatagcttga tgaatcctgg acctgctatg gccagccaca aagaaggaga ggaccgtttc
     3661 tttcctttgt ctggatcttt aatttttggc aaacaaggaa ctggaagaga caacgtggat
     3721 gcggacaaag tcatgataac caacgaagaa gaaattaaaa ctactaaccc ggtagcaacg
     3781 gagtcctatg gacaagtggc cacaaaccac cagagtgccc aagcacaggc gcagaccggc
     3841 tgggttcaaa accaaggaat acttccgggt atggtttggc aggacagaga tgtgtacctg
     3901 caaggaccca tttgggccaa aattcctcac acggacggca actttcaccc ttctccgctg
     3961 atgggagggt ttggaatgaa gcacccgcct cctcagatcc tcatcaaaaa cacacctgta
     4021 cctgcggatc ctccaacggc cttcaacaag gacaagctga actctttcat cacccagtat
     4081 tctactggcc aagtcagcgt ggagatcgag tgggagctgc agaaggaaaa cagcaagcgc
     4141 tggaacccgg agatccagta cacttccaac tattacaagt ctaataatgt tgaatttgct
     4201 gttaatactg aaggtgtata tagtgaaccc cgccccattg gcaccagata cctgactcgt
     4261 aatctgtaat tgcttgttaa tcaataaacc gtttaattcg tttcagttga actttggtct
     4321 ctgcgaaggg cgaattcgtt taaacctgca ggactagagg tcctgtatta gaggtcacgt
     4381 gagtgttttg cgacattttg cgacaccatg tggtcacgct gggtatttaa gcccgagtga
     4441 gcacgcaggg tctccatttt gaagcgggag gtttgaacgc gcagccgcca agccgaattc
     4501 tgcagatatc catcacactg gcggccgctc gactagagcg gccgccaccg cggtggagct
     4561 ccagcttttg ttccctttag tgagggttaa ttgcgcgctt ggcgtaatca tggtcatagc
     4621 tgtttcctgt gtgaaattgt tatccgctca caattccaca caacatacga gccggaagca
     4681 taaagtgtaa agcctggggt gcctaatgag tgagctaact cacattaatt gcgttgcgct
     4741 cactgcccgc tttccagtcg ggaaacctgt cgtgccagct gcattaatga atcggccaac
     4801 gcgcggggag aggcggtttg cgtattgggc gctcttccgc ttcctcgctc actgactcgc
     4861 tgcgctcggt cgttcggctg cggcgagcgg tatcagctca ctcaaaggcg gtaatacggt
     4921 tatccacaga atcaggggat aacgcaggaa agaacatgtg agcaaaaggc cagcaaaagg
     4981 ccaggaaccg taaaaaggcc gcgttgctgg cgtttttcca taggctccgc ccccctgacg
     5041 agcatcacaa aaatcgacgc tcaagtcaga ggtggcgaaa cccgacagga ctataaagat
     5101 accaggcgtt tccccctgga agctccctcg tgcgctctcc tgttccgacc ctgccgctta
     5161 ccggatacct gtccgccttt ctcccttcgg gaagcgtggc gctttctcat agctcacgct
     5221 gtaggtatct cagttcggtg taggtcgttc gctccaagct gggctgtgtg cacgaacccc
     5281 ccgttcagcc cgaccgctgc gccttatccg gtaactatcg tcttgagtcc aacccggtaa
     5341 gacacgactt atcgccactg gcagcagcca ctggtaacag gattagcaga gcgaggtatg
     5401 taggcggtgc tacagagttc ttgaagtggt ggcctaacta cggctacact agaagaacag
     5461 tatttggtat ctgcgctctg ctgaagccag ttaccttcgg aaaaagagtt ggtagctctt
     5521 gatccggcaa acaaaccacc gctggtagcg gtggtttttt tgtttgcaag cagcagatta
     5581 cgcgcagaaa aaaaggatct caagaagatc ctttgatctt ttctacgggg tctgacgctc
     5641 agtggaacga aaactcacgt taagggattt tggtcatgag attatcaaaa aggatcttca
     5701 cctagatcct tttaaattaa aaatgaagtt ttaaatcaat ctaaagtata tatgagtaaa
     5761 cttggtctga cagttaccaa tgcttaatca gtgaggcacc tatctcagcg atctgtctat
     5821 ttcgttcatc catagttgcc tgactccccg tcgtgtagat aactacgata cgggagggct
     5881 taccatctgg ccccagtgct gcaatgatac cgcgagaccc acgctcaccg gctccagatt
     5941 tatcagcaat aaaccagcca gccggaaggg ccgagcgcag aagtggtcct gcaactttat
     6001 ccgcctccat ccagtctatt aattgttgcc gggaagctag agtaagtagt tcgccagtta
     6061 atagtttgcg caacgttgtt gccattgcta caggcatcgt ggtgtcacgc tcgtcgtttg
     6121 gtatggcttc attcagctcc ggttcccaac gatcaaggcg agttacatga tcccccatgt
     6181 tgtgcaaaaa agcggttagc tccttcggtc ctccgatcgt tgtcagaagt aagttggccg
     6241 cagtgttatc actcatggtt atggcagcac tgcataattc tcttactgtc atgccatccg
     6301 taagatgctt ttctgtgact ggtgagtact caaccaagtc attctgagaa tagtgtatgc
     6361 ggcgaccgag ttgctcttgc ccggcgtcaa tacgggataa taccgcgcca catagcagaa
     6421 ctttaaaagt gctcatcatt ggaaaacgtt cttcggggcg aaaactctca aggatcttac
     6481 cgctgttgag atccagttcg atgtaaccca ctcgtgcacc caactgatct tcagcatctt
     6541 ttactttcac cagcgtttct gggtgagcaa aaacaggaag gcaaaatgcc gcaaaaaagg
     6601 gaataagggc gacacggaaa tgttgaatac tcatactctt cctttttcaa tattattgaa
     6661 gcatttatca gggttattgt ctcatgagcg gatacatatt tgaatgtatt tagaaaaata
     6721 aacaaatagg ggttccgcgc acatttcccc gaaaagtgcc acctaaattg taagcgttaa
     6781 tattttgtta aaattcgcgt taaatttttg ttaaatcagc tcatttttta accaataggc
     6841 cgaaatcggc aaaatccctt ataaatcaaa agaatagacc gagatagggt tgagtgttgt
     6901 tccagtttgg aacaagagtc cactattaaa gaacgtggac tccaacgtca aaggnnnnnn
     6961 nnnnnnnnnn nnnnnnnnnn nnnnnnnnnn nnnnnnnnnn nnntnnnnnn nnnnnnnnnn
     7021 nnnnnnnnnn nnnnnnnnnn nnnnnnnnnn nnnnnnnnnn nnnnnnnnnn nnnnnnnnnn
     7081 nnnnnnnnnn nnnnngnnnn nnnnnnnnnn nnnnnnnnnn nnnnnnnnnn nnnnnnnnnn
     7141 nnnnnnnnnn nnnnnnnnnn nnnnnnnnnn nnnnnnnnnn nnnnnnnnnn nnnnnnnnnn
     7201 nnnnnnnnnn nnnnnnnnnn cccattcgcc attcaggctg cgcaactgtt gggaagggcg
     7261 atcggtgcgg gcctcttcgc tattacgcca gctggcgaaa gggggatgtg ctgcaaggcg
     7321 attaagttgg
//
