[The description below was written by a language model from this plasmid's Addgene catalogue record and the feature table of its GenBank file.]
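Description:
pAAV2/9n is a 7,330 bp circular AAV packaging (trans/helper) plasmid that supplies the Rep and Cap functions needed to produce recombinant AAV particles with a serotype 9 capsid. The catalogue lists the backbone as unknown. However, the annotated features flanking the insert (T7 and T3 promoters, M13 and KS primer sites, lac promoter/operator with its CAP binding site, and an f1 origin) are the arrangement typical of a pBluescript-type cloning vector. It is propagated in E. coli through a high-copy ColE1/pUC-type origin and selected with ampicillin via the bla (AmpR) gene and its own promoter. The f1 origin would allow single-stranded DNA production with helper phage but has no role in AAV packaging.

The payload is a Rep2/Cap9 cassette: the replication genes of AAV2 combined with the capsid gene of AAV9, recorded as being driven by a truncated P5 promoter. The feature table does not annotate the Rep or Cap reading frames or the P5 element. The roughly 4.4 kb stretch between the KS primer site and the T3 promoter is essentially unannotated and presumably holds this insert. The only feature called there is a short "WELQut site", which is most likely an incidental motif match by automated annotation rather than a designed protease site. No ITRs are annotated, as expected for a packaging plasmid, whose Rep/Cap sequences should not themselves be encapsidated.

In typical use, such a plasmid is co-transfected into producer cells with an ITR-flanked transgene plasmid and a source of adenoviral helper functions. Rep2 then replicates and packages AAV2-ITR genomes into AAV9 capsids, yielding pseudotyped AAV2/9 vectors.
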