Addgene plasmid #112865: pAAV2/9n
Purpose: AAV packaging plasmid expressing Rep/Cap genes
Depositing lab: James M. Wilson. Depositing organization: University of Pennsylvania.
Backbone
  Vector backbone: unknown
  Vector type: AAV
Growth in bacteria
  Bacterial resistance: Ampicillin, 100 μg/mL
  Growth temperature: 37°C
  Growth strain: DH5alpha
  Copy number: Unknown
Gene/Insert
  Gene/Insert name: Rep2/Cap9
  Species: AAV
  Promoter: Truncated P5
  Cloning method: Unknown
  Sequencing primers: 5′ KS primer
Terms and licenses: Academic/Nonprofit Terms; Industry Terms: Not Available to Industry
How to cite: pAAV2/9n was a gift from James M. Wilson (Addgene plasmid # 112865 ; http://n2t.net/addgene:112865 ; RRID:Addgene_112865)
